>Addgene plasmid #138478 | pcDNA1-Tat | depositor full sequence | sequence record 267862 | pcDNA1-Tat sequence 5133 bps
ACATTGATTATTGACTAGTTATTAATAGTAATCAATTACGGGGTCATTAGTTCATAGCCCATATATGGAG
TTCCGCGTTACATAACTTACGGTAAATGGCCCGCCTGGCTGACCGCCCAACGACCCCCGCCCATTGACGT
CAATAATGACGTATGTTCCCATAGTAACGCCAATAGGGACTTTCCATTGACGTCAATGGGTGGACTATTT
ACGGTAAACTGCCCACTTGGCAGTACATCAAGTGTATCATATGCCAAGTACGCCCCCTATTGACGTCAAT
GACGGTAAATGGCCCGCCTGGCATTATGCCCAGTACATGACCTTATGGGACTTTCCTACTTGGCAGTACA
TCTACGTATTAGTCATCGCTATTACCATGGTGATGCGGTTTTGGCAGTACATCAATGGGCGTGGATAGCG
GTTTGACTCACGGGGATTTCCAAGTCTCCACCCCATTGACGTCAATGGGAGTTTGTTTTGGCACCAAAAT
CAACGGGACTTTCCAAAATGTCGTAACAACTCCGCCCCATTGACGCAAATGGGCGGTAGGCGTGTACGGT
GGGAGGTCTATATAAGCAGAGCTCTCTGGCTAACTAGAGAACCCACTGCTTACTGGCTTATCGAAATTAA
TACGACTCACTATAGGGAGACCCAAGCTTGTCGACATAGCAGAATAGGCGTTACTCAACAGAGGAGAGCA
AGAAATGGAGCCAGTAGATCCTAGACTAGAGCCCTGGAAGCATCCAGGAAGTCAGCCTAAAACTGCTTGT
ACCACTTGCTATTGTAAAAAGTGTTGCTTTCATTGCCAAGTTTGTTTCACAACAAAAGCCTTAGGCATCT
CCTATGGCAGGAAGAAGCGGAGACAGCGACGAAGACCTCCTCAAGGCAGTCAGACTCATCAAGTTTCTCT
ATCAAAGCAGTAAGTAGTACATGTAATGCAACCTATACAAATAGCAATAGCAGCATTAGTAGTAGCAATA
ATAATAGCAATAGTTGTGTGGTCCGGATCCACTAGTAACGGCCGCCAGTGTGCTGGAATTCTGCAGATAT
CCATCACACTGGCGGCCGCTCGAGCATGCATCTAGAGGGCCCTATTCTATAGTGTCACCTAAATGCTAGA
GGATCTTTGTGAAGGAACCTTACTTCTGTGGTGTGACATAATTGGACAAACTACCTACAGAGATTTAAAG
CTCTAAGGTAAATATAAAATTTTTAAGTGTATAATGTGTTAAACTACTGATTCTAATTGTTTGTGTATTT
TAGATTCCAACCTATGGAACTGATGAATGGGAGCAGTGGTGGAATGCCTTTAATGAGGAAAACCTGTTTT
GCTCAGAAGAAATGCCATCTAGTGATGATGAGGCTACTGCTGACTCTCAACATTCTACTCCTCCAAAAAA
GAAGAGAAAGGTAGAAGACCCCAAGGACTTTCCTTCAGAATTGCTAAGTTTTTTGAGTCATGCTGTGTTT
AGTAATAGAACTCTTGCTTGCTTTGCTATTTACACCACAAAGGAAAAAGCTGCACTGCTATACAAGAAAA
TTATGGAAAAATATTTGATGTATAGTGCCTTGACTAGAGATCATAATCAGCCATACCACATTTGTAGAGG
TTTTACTTGCTTTAAAAAACCTCCCACACCTCCCCCTGAACCTGAAACATAAAATGAATGCAATTGTTGT
TGTTAACTTGTTTATTGCAGCTTATAATGGTTACAAATAAAGCAATAGCATCACAAATTTCACAAATAAA
GCATTTTTTTCACTGCATTCTAGTTGTGGTTTGTCCAAACTCATCAATGTATCTTATCATGTCTGGATCA
TCCCGCCATGGTATCAACGCCATATTTCTATTTACAGTAGGGACCTCTTCGTTGTGTAGGTACCGCTGTA
TTCCTAGGGAAATAGTAGAGGCACCTTGAACTGTCTGCATCAGCCATATAGCCCCCGCTGTTCGACTTAC
AAACACAGGCACAGTACTGACAAACCCATACACCTCCTCTGAAATACCCATAGTTGCTAGGGCTGTCTCC
GAACTCATTACACCCTCCAAAGTCAGAGCTGTAATTTCGCCATCAAGGGCAGCGAGGGCTTCTCCAGATA
AAATAGCTTCTGCCGAGAGTCCCGTAAGGGTAGACACTTCAGCTAATCCCTCGATGAGGTCTACTAGAAT
AGTCAGTGCGGCTCCCATTTTGAAAATTCACTTACTTGATCAGCTTCAGAAGATGGCGGAGGGCCTCCAA
CACAGTAATTTTCCTCCCGACTCTTAAAATAGAAAATGTCAAGTCAGTTAAGCAGGAAGTGGACTAACTG
ACGCAGCTGGCCGTGCGACATCCTCTTTTAATTAGTTGCTAGGCAACGCCCTCCAGAGGGCGTGTGGTTT
TGCAAGAGGAAGCAAAAGCCTCTCCACCCAGGCCTAGAATGTTTCCACCCAATCATTACTATGACAACAG
CTGTTTTTTTTAGTATTAAGCAGAGGCCGGGGACCCCTGGGCCCGCTTACTCTGGAGAAAAAGAAGAGAG
GCATTGTAGAGGCTTCCAGAGGCAACTTGTCAAAACAGGACTGCTTCTATTTCTGTCACACTGTCTGGCC
CTGTCACAAGGTCCAGCACCTCCATACCCCCTTTAATAAGCAGTTTGGGAACGGGTGCGGGTCTTACTCC
GCCCATCCCGCCCCTAACTCCGCCCAGTTCCGCCCATTCTCCGCCCCATGGCTGACTAATTTTTTTTATT
TATGCAGAGGCCGAGGCCGCCTCGGCCTCTGAGCTATTCCAGAAGTAGTGAGGAGGCTTTTTTGGAGGCC
TAGGCTTTTGCAAAAAGCTAATTCGGCGTAATCTGCTGCTTGCAAACAAAAAAACCACCGCTACCAGCGG
TGGTTTGTTTGCCGGATCAAGAGCTACCAACTCTTTTTCCGAAGGTAACTGGCTTCAGCAGAGCGCAGAT
ACCAAATACTGTCCTTCTAGTGTAGCCGTAGTTAGGCCACCACTTCAAGAACTCTGTAGCACCGCCTACA
TACCTCGCTCTGCTAATCCTGTTACCAGTGGCTGCTGCCAGTGGCGATAAGTCGTGTCTTACCGGGTTGG
ACTCAAGACGATAGTTACCGGATAAGGCGCAGCGGTCGGGCTGAACGGGGGGTTCGTGCACACAGCCCAG
CTTGGAGCGAACGACCTACACCGAACTGAGATACCTACAGCGTGAGCATTGAGAAAGCGCCACGCTTCCC
GAAGGGAGAAAGGCGGACAGGTATCCGGTAAGCGGCAGGGTCGGAACAGGAGAGCGCACGAGGGAGCTTC
CAGGGGGAAACGCCTGGTATCTTTATAGTCCTGTCGGGTTTCGCCACCTCTGACTTGAGCGTCGATTTTT
GTGATGCTCGTCAGGGGGGCGGAGCCTATGGAAAAACGCCAGCAACGCAAGCTAGCTTCTAGCTAGAAAT
TGTAAACGTTAATATTTTGTTAAAATTCGCGTTAAATTTTTGTTAAATCAGCTCATTTTTTAACCAATAG
GCCGAAATCGGCAAAATCCCTTATAAATCAAAAGAATAGCCCGAGATAGGGT
[37 nt withheld, positions 3553-3589]
AAAGAACGTGGACTCCAACGTCAAAGGGCGAAAAACCGTCTATCAGGGCGATGGCC
[115 nt withheld, positions 3646-3760]
G
[168 nt withheld, positions 3762-3929]
G
[64 nt withheld, positions 3931-3994]
CTGGACCCGAAAGGGCCTCGTGATACGCCTATTTTTATAGGTTAATGTCATGATAATAATGGTTTCTTAG
ACGTCAGGTGGCACTTTTCGGGGAAATGTGCGCGGAACCCCTATTTGTTTATTTTTCTAAATACATTCAA
ATATGTATCCGCTCATGAGACAATAACCCTGATAAATGCTTCAATAATATTGAAAAAGGAAGAGTATGAG
TATTCAACATTTCCGTGTCGCCCTTATTCCCTTTTTTGCGGCATTTTGCCTTCCTGTTTTTGCTCACCCA
GAAACGCTGGTGAAAGTAAAAGATGCTGAAGATCAGTTGGGTGCACGAGTGGGTTACATCGAACTGGATC
TCAACAGCGGTAAGATCCTTGAGAGTTTTCGCCCCGAAGAACGTTTTCCAATGATGAGCACTTTTAAAGT
TCTGCTATGTGGCGCGGTATTATCCCGTGTTGACGCCGGGCAAGAGCAACTCGGTCGCCGCATACACTAT
TCTCAGAATGACTTGGTTGAGTACTCACCAGTCACAGAAAAGCATCTTACGGATGGCATGACAGTAAGAG
AATTATGCAGTGCTGCCATAACCATGAGTGATAACACTGCGGCCAACTTACTTCTGACAACGATCGGAGG
ACCGAAGGAGCTAACCGCTTTTTTGCACAACATGGGGGATCATGTAACTCGCCTTGATCGTTGGGAACCG
GAGCTGAATGAAGCCATACCAAACGACGAGCGTGACACCACGATGCCTGCAGCAATGGCAACAACGTTGC
GCAAACTATTAACTGGCGAACTACTTACTCTAGCTTCCCGGCAACAATTAATAGACTGGATGGAGGCGGA
TAAAGTTGCAGGACCACTTCTGCGCTCGGCCCTTCCGGCTGGCTGGTTTATTGCTGATAAATCTGGAGCC
GGTGAGCGTGGGTCTCGCGGTATCATTGCAGCACTGGGGCCAGATGGTAAGCCCTCCCGTATCGTAGTTA
TCTACACGACGGGGAGTCAGGCAACTATGGATGAACGAAATAGACAGATCGCTGAGATAGGTGCCTCACT
GATTAAGCATTGGTAACTGTCAGACCAAGTTTACTCATATATACTTTAGATTGATTTAAAACTTCATTTT
TAATTTCTCTAGCGCGTTG
Features (pLannotate 1.2.2; 21 found; start..end, strand, type, name):
    380..583     +  promoter       CMV promoter: human cytomegalovirus (CMV) immediate early promoter
    579..612     +  LTR            5' LTR (truncated) (fragment): truncated 5' long terminal repeat (LTR) from HIV-1
    628..646     +  promoter       T7 promoter: promoter for bacteriophage T7 RNA polymerase
    705..920     +  CDS            tat (fragment): TAT_HV1BR - Experimental evidence at protein level: Swiss-Prot protein existence level 1. Extracellular circulating Tat can be endocytosed by surrounding uninfected cells via the binding to several surface receptors such as CD26, CXCR4, heparan sulfate proteoglycans (HSPG) or LDLR. Neurons are rarely infected, but they internalize Tat via their LDLR. Through its interaction with nuclear HATs, Tat is potentially able to control the acetylation-dependent cellular gene expression. Modulates the expression of many cellular genes involved in cell survival, proliferation or in coding for cytokines o
    936..1004    +  CDS            vpu (fragment): VPU_HV1BR - Experimental evidence at protein level: Swiss-Prot protein existence level 1. Enhances virion budding by targeting host CD4 and Tetherin/BST2 to proteasome degradation. Degradation of CD4 prevents any unwanted premature interactions between viral Env and its host receptor CD4 in the endoplasmic reticulum. Degradation of antiretroviral protein Tetherin/BST2 is important for virion budding, as BST2 tethers new viral particles to the host cell membrane. Mechanistically, Vpu bridges either CD4 or BST2 to BTRC, a substrate recognition subunit of the Skp1/Cullin/F-box protein E3 ubiquiti
   1096..1114    -  promoter       SP6 promoter: promoter for bacteriophage SP6 RNA polymerase
   1122..1196    +  CDS            small t antigen (fragment): SV40 (simian virus 40) small t antigen
   1198..1263    +  intron         small t intron: SV40 (simian virus 40) small t antigen intron
   1393..1413    +  CDS            SV40 NLS: nuclear localization signal of SV40 (simian virus 40) large T antigen
   1420..1554    +  CDS            LT_POVHA (fragment): Protein inferred from homology: Swiss-Prot protein existence level 3. Isoform large T antigen is a key early protein essential for both driving viral replication and inducing cellular transformation. Plays a role in viral genome replication by driving entry of quiescent cells into the cell cycle and by autoregulating the synthesis of viral early mRNA. Displays highly oncogenic activities by corrupting the host cellular checkpoint mechanisms that guard cell division and the transcription, replication, and repair of DNA. Participates in the modulation of cellular gene expression preceeding viral
   1579..1662    +  CDS            large T antigen (fragment): large T antigen from SV40 (simian virus 40)
   1685..1819    +  polyA_signal   SV40 poly(A) signal: SV40 polyadenylation signal
   1820..2188    -  CDS            VP2_POVMA (fragment): Experimental evidence at protein level: Swiss-Prot protein existence level 1. [Isoform VP3]: structural protein that resides within the core of the capsid surrounded by 72 VP1 pentamers. Following virus endocytosis and trafficking to the endoplasmic reticulum, VP2 and VP3 form oligomers and integrate into the endoplasmic reticulum membrane. Heterooligomer VP2-VP3 may create a viroporin for transporting the viral genome across the endoplasmic reticulum membrane to the cytoplasm. Nuclear entry of the viral DNA involves the selective exposure and importin recognition of VP2 or Vp3 nuclear localiz
   2556..2654    -  CDS            VP1_POVMP (fragment): Experimental evidence at protein level: Swiss-Prot protein existence level 1. Forms an icosahedral capsid with a T=7 symmetry and a 40 nm diameter. The capsid is composed of 72 pentamers linked to each other by disulfide bonds and associated with VP2 or VP3 proteins. Interacts with terminal alpha(2,3)-linked sialic acids on the cell surface to provide virion attachment to target cell. This attachment induces virion internalization predominantly through caveolin-mediated endocytosis. Once attached, the virion is internalized by caveolin- mediated endocytosis and traffics to the endoplasmic reti
   2665..2800    +  rep_origin     SV40 ori: SV40 origin of replication
   2826..3394    +  rep_origin     ori: high-copy-number ColE1/pMB1/pBR322/pUC origin of replication
   3427..3885    -  rep_origin     f1 ori (sequence partly withheld): f1 bacteriophage origin of replication; arrow indicates direction of (+) strand synthesis
   3873..3994    -  CDS            M13 gene IV (fragment) (sequence partly withheld): pIV; IV; phage assembly
   4095..4199    +  promoter       AmpR promoter: bla
   4200..5060    +  CDS            AmpR: β-lactamase; bla; confers resistance to ampicillin, carbenicillin, and related antibiotics
   5133..379     +  enhancer       CMV enhancer (across the origin): human cytomegalovirus immediate early enhancer
