>Addgene plasmid #138478 | pcDNA1-Tat | addgene full sequence | sequence record 275568 | Addgene NGS Result
GACATTGATTATTGACTAGTTATTAATAGTAATCAATTACGGGGTCATTAGTTCATAGCCCATATATGGA
GTTCCGCGTTACATAACTTACGGTAAATGGCCCGCCTGGCTGACCGCCCAACGACCCCCGCCCATTGACG
TCAATAATGACGTATGTTCCCATAGTAACGCCAATAGGGACTTTCCATTGACGTCAATGGGTGGAGTATT
TACGGTAAACTGCCCACTTGGCAGTACATCAAGTGTATCATATGCCAAGTACGCCCCCTATTGACGTCAA
TGACGGTAAATGGCCCGCCTGGCATTATGCCCAGTACATGACCTTATGGGACTTTCCTACTTGGCAGTAC
ATCTACGTATTAGTCATCGCTATTACCATGGTGATGCGGTTTTGGCAGTACATCAATGGGCGTGGATAGC
GGTTTGACTCACGGGGATTTCCAAGTCTCCACCCCATTGACGTCAATGGGAGTTTGTTTTGGCACCAAAA
TCAACGGGACTTTCCAAAATGTCGTAACAACTCCGCCCCATTGACGCAAATGGGCGGTAGGCGTGTACGG
TGGGAGGTCTATATAAGCAGAGCTCTCTGGCTAACTAGAGAACCCACTGCTTACTGGCTTATCGAAATTA
ATACGACTCACTATAGGGAGACCCAAGCTTGTCGACATAGCAGAATAGGCGTTACTCAACAGAGGAGAGC
AAGAAATGGAGCCAGTAGATCCTAGACTAGAGCCCTGGAAGCATCCAGGAAGTCAGCCTAAAACTGCTTG
TACCACTTGCTATTGTAAAAAGTGTTGCTTTCATTGCCAAGTTTGTTTCACAACAAAAGCCTTAGGCATC
TCCTATGGCAGGAAGAAGCGGAGACAGCGACGAAGACCTCCTCAAGGCAGTCAGACTCATCAAGTTTCTC
TATCAAAGCAGTAAGTAGTACATGTAATGCAACCTATACAAATAGCAATAGCAGCATTAGTAGTAGCAAT
AATAATAGCAATAGTTGTGTGGTCCGGATCCACTAGTAACGGCCGCCAGTGTGCTGGAATTCTGCAGATA
TCCATCACACTGGCGGCCGCTCGAGCATGCATCTAGAGGGCCCTATTCTATAGTGTCACCTAAATGCTAG
AGGATCTTTGTGAAGGAACCTTACTTCTGTGGTGTGACATAATTGGACAAACTACCTACAGAGATTTAAA
GCTCTAAGGTAAATATAAAATTTTTAAGTGTATAATGTGTTAAACTACTGATTCTAATTGTTTGTGTATT
TTAGATTCCAACCTATGGAACTGATGAATGGGAGCAGTGGTGGAATGCCTTTAATGAGGAAAACCTGTTT
TGCTCAGAAGAAATGCCATCTAGTGATGATGAGGCTACTGCTGACTCTCAACATTCTACTCCTCCAAAAA
AGAAGAGAAAGGTAGAAGACCCCAAGGACTTTCCTTCAGAATTGCTAAGTTTTTTGAGTCATGCTGTGTT
TAGTAATAGAACTCTTGCTTGCTTTGCTATTTACACCACAAAGGAAAAAGCTGCACTGCTATACAAGAAA
ATTATGGAAAAATATTTGATGTATAGTGCCTTGACTAGAGATCATAATCAGCCATACCACATTTGTAGAG
GTTTTACTTGCTTTAAAAAACCTCCCACACCTCCCCCTGAACCTGAAACATAAAATGAATGCAATTGTTG
TTGTTAACTTGTTTATTGCAGCTTATAATGGTTACAAATAAAGCAATAGCATCACAAATTTCACAAATAA
AGCATTTTTTTCACTGCATTCTAGTTGTGGTTTGTCCAAACTCATCAATGTATCTTATCATGTCTGGATC
GATCCCGCCATGGTATCAACGCCATATTTCTATTTACAGTAGGGACCTCTTCGTTGTGTAGGTACCGCTG
TATTCCTAGGGAAATAGTAGAGGCACCTTGAACTGTCTGCATCAGCCATATAGCCCCCGCTGTTCGATTT
ACAAACACAGGCACAGTACTGACAAACCCATACACCTCCTCTGAAATACCCATAGTTGCTAGGGCTGTCT
CCGAACTCATTACACCCTCCAAAGTCAGAGCTGTAATTTCGCCATCAAGGGCAGCGAGGGCTTCTCCAGA
TAAAATAGCTTCTGCCGAGAGTCCCGTAAGGGTAGACACTTCAGCTAATCCCTCGATGAGGTCTACTAGA
ATAGTCAGTGCGGCTCCCATTTTGAAAATTCACTTACTTGATCAGCTTCAGAAGATGGCGGAGGGCCTCC
AACACAGTAATTTTCCTCCCGACTCTTAAAATAGAAAATGTCAAGTCAGTTAAGCAGGAAGTGACTAACT
GACCGCAGCTGGCCGTGCGACATCCTCTTTTAATTAGTTGCTAGGCAACTGCCCTCCAGAGGGCAGTGTG
GTTTTGCAAGAGGAAGCAAAAAGCCTCTCCACCCAGGCCTAGAATGTTTCCACCCAATCATTACTATGAC
AACAGCTGTTTTTTTTAGTATTAAGCAGAGGCCGGGGGCCCCTGGCCTCCGCTTACTCTGGAGAAAAAGA
AGAGAGGCATTGTAGAGGCTTCCAGAGGCAACTTGTCAAAACAGGACTGCTTCTATTTCTGTCACACTGT
CTGGCCCTGTCACAAGGTCCAGCACCTCCATACCCCCTTTAATAAGCAGTTTGGGAACGGGTGCGGGTCT
TACTCCGCCCATCCCGCCCCTAACTCCGCCCAGTTCCGCCCATTCTCCGCCCCATGGCTGACTAATTTTT
TTTATTTATGCAGAGGCCGAGGCCGCCTCGGCCTCTGAGCTATTCCAGAAGTAGTGAGGAGGCTTTTTTG
GAGGCCTAGGCTTTTGCAAAAAGCTAATTCGGCGTAATCTGCTGCTTGCAAACAAAAAAACCACCGCTAC
CAGCGGTGGTTTGTTTGCCGGATCAAGAGCTACCAACTCTTTTTCCGAAGGTAACTGGCTTCAGCAGAGC
GCAGATACCAAATACTGTCCTTCTAGTGTAGCCGTAGTTAGGCCACCACTTCAAGAACTCTGTAGCACCG
CCTACATACCTCGCTCTGCTGAAGCCAGTTACCAGTGGCTGCTGCCAGTGGCGATAAGTCGTGTCTTACC
GGGTTGGACTCAAGAGATAGTTACCGGATAAGGCGCAGCGGTCGGGCTGAACGGGGGGTTCGTGCACACA
GCCCAGCTTGGAGCGAACGACCTACACCGAACTGAGATACCTACAGCGTGAGCTATGAGAAAGCGCCACG
CTTCCCGAAGGGAGAAAGGCGGACAGGTATCCGGTAAGCGGCAGGGTCGGAACAGGAGAGCGCACGAGGG
AGCTTCCAGGGGGAAACGCCTGGTATCTTTATAGTCCTGTCGGGTTTCGCCACCTCTGACTTGAGCGTCG
ATTTTTGTGATGCTCGTCAGGGGGGCGGAGCCTATGGAAAAACGCCAGCAACGCAAGCTAGCTTCTAGCT
AGAAATTGTAAACGTTAATATTTTGTTAAAATTCGCGTTAAATTTTTGTTAAATCAGCTCATTTTTTAAC
CAATAGGCCGAAATCGGCAAAATCCCTTATAAATCAAAAGAATAGCCCGAGATAGGGT
[37 nt withheld, positions 3559-3595]
AAAGAACGTGGACTCCAACGTCAAAGGGCGAAAAACCGTCTATCAGGGCGATGGCC
[115 nt withheld, positions 3652-3766]
G
[233 nt withheld, positions 3768-4000]
CTGGACCCGAAAGGGCCTCGTGATACGCCTATTTTTATAGGTTAATGTCATGATAATAATGGTTTCTTAG
ACGTCAGGTGGCACTTTTCGGGGAAATGTGCGCGGAACCCCTATTTGTTTATTTTTCTAAATACATTCAA
ATATGTATCCGCTCATGAGACAATAACCCTGATAAATGCTTCAATAATATTGAAAAAGGAAGAGTATGAG
TATTCAACATTTCCGTGTCGCCCTTATTCCCTTTTTTGCGGCATTTTGCCTTCCTGTTTTTGCTCACCCA
GAAACGCTGGTGAAAGTAAAAGATGCTGAAGATCAGTTGGGTGCACGAGTGGGTTACATCGAACTGGATC
TCAACAGCGGTAAGATCCTTGAGAGTTTTCGCCCCGAAGAACGTTTTCCAATGATGAGCACTTTTAAAGT
TCTGCTATGTGGCGCGGTATTATCCCGTGTTGACGCCGGGCAAGAGCAACTCGGTCGCCGCATACACTAT
TCTCAGAATGACTTGGTTGAGTACTCACCAGTCACAGAAAAGCATCTTACGGATGGCATGACAGTAAGAG
AATTATGCAGTGCTGCCATAACCATGAGTGATAACACTGCGGCCAACTTACTTCTGACAACGATCGGAGG
ACCGAAGGAGCTAACCGCTTTTTTGCACAACATGGGGGATCATGTAACTCGCCTTGATCGTTGGGAACCG
GAGCTGAATGAAGCCATACCAAACGACGAGCGTGACACCACGATGCCTGCAGCAATGGCAACAACGTTGC
GCAAACTATTAACTGGCGAACTACTTACTCTAGCTTCCCGGCAACAATTAATAGACTGGATGGAGGCGGA
TAAAGTTGCAGGACCACTTCTGCGCTCGGCCCTTCCGGCTGGCTGGTTTATTGCTGATAAATCTGGAGCC
GGTGAGCGTGGGTCTCGCGGTATCATTGCAGCACTGGGGCCAGATGGTAAGCCCTCCCGTATCGTAGTTA
TCTACACGACGGGGAGTCAGGCAACTATGGATGAACGAAATAGACAGATCGCTGAGATAGGTGCCTCACT
GATTAAGCATTGGTAACTGTCAGACCAAGTTTACTCATATATACTTTAGATTGATTTAAAACTTCATTTT
TAATTTCTCTAGCGCGTT
Features (pLannotate 1.2.2; 21 found; start..end, strand, type, name):
      1..380     +  enhancer       CMV enhancer: human cytomegalovirus immediate early enhancer
    381..584     +  promoter       CMV promoter: human cytomegalovirus (CMV) immediate early promoter
    580..613     +  LTR            5' LTR (truncated) (fragment): truncated 5' long terminal repeat (LTR) from HIV-1
    629..647     +  promoter       T7 promoter: promoter for bacteriophage T7 RNA polymerase
    706..921     +  CDS            tat (fragment): TAT_HV1BR - Experimental evidence at protein level: Swiss-Prot protein existence level 1. Extracellular circulating Tat can be endocytosed by surrounding uninfected cells via the binding to several surface receptors such as CD26, CXCR4, heparan sulfate proteoglycans (HSPG) or LDLR. Neurons are rarely infected, but they internalize Tat via their LDLR. Through its interaction with nuclear HATs, Tat is potentially able to control the acetylation-dependent cellular gene expression. Modulates the expression of many cellular genes involved in cell survival, proliferation or in coding for cytokines o
    937..1005    +  CDS            vpu (fragment): VPU_HV1BR - Experimental evidence at protein level: Swiss-Prot protein existence level 1. Enhances virion budding by targeting host CD4 and Tetherin/BST2 to proteasome degradation. Degradation of CD4 prevents any unwanted premature interactions between viral Env and its host receptor CD4 in the endoplasmic reticulum. Degradation of antiretroviral protein Tetherin/BST2 is important for virion budding, as BST2 tethers new viral particles to the host cell membrane. Mechanistically, Vpu bridges either CD4 or BST2 to BTRC, a substrate recognition subunit of the Skp1/Cullin/F-box protein E3 ubiquiti
   1097..1115    -  promoter       SP6 promoter: promoter for bacteriophage SP6 RNA polymerase
   1123..1197    +  CDS            small t antigen (fragment): SV40 (simian virus 40) small t antigen
   1199..1264    +  intron         small t intron: SV40 (simian virus 40) small t antigen intron
   1394..1414    +  CDS            SV40 NLS: nuclear localization signal of SV40 (simian virus 40) large T antigen
   1421..1555    +  CDS            LT_POVHA (fragment): Protein inferred from homology: Swiss-Prot protein existence level 3. Isoform large T antigen is a key early protein essential for both driving viral replication and inducing cellular transformation. Plays a role in viral genome replication by driving entry of quiescent cells into the cell cycle and by autoregulating the synthesis of viral early mRNA. Displays highly oncogenic activities by corrupting the host cellular checkpoint mechanisms that guard cell division and the transcription, replication, and repair of DNA. Participates in the modulation of cellular gene expression preceeding viral
   1580..1663    +  CDS            large T antigen (fragment): large T antigen from SV40 (simian virus 40)
   1686..1820    +  polyA_signal   SV40 poly(A) signal: SV40 polyadenylation signal
   1822..2190    -  CDS            VP2_POVMC (fragment): Experimental evidence at protein level: Swiss-Prot protein existence level 1. [Isoform VP3]: structural protein that resides within the core of the capsid surrounded by 72 VP1 pentamers. Following virus endocytosis and trafficking to the endoplasmic reticulum, VP2 and VP3 form oligomers and integrate into the endoplasmic reticulum membrane. Heterooligomer VP2-VP3 may create a viroporin for transporting the viral genome across the endoplasmic reticulum membrane to the cytoplasm. Nuclear entry of the viral DNA involves the selective exposure and importin recognition of VP2 or Vp3 nuclear localiz
   2562..2660    -  CDS            VP1_POVMP (fragment): Experimental evidence at protein level: Swiss-Prot protein existence level 1. Forms an icosahedral capsid with a T=7 symmetry and a 40 nm diameter. The capsid is composed of 72 pentamers linked to each other by disulfide bonds and associated with VP2 or VP3 proteins. Interacts with terminal alpha(2,3)-linked sialic acids on the cell surface to provide virion attachment to target cell. This attachment induces virion internalization predominantly through caveolin-mediated endocytosis. Once attached, the virion is internalized by caveolin- mediated endocytosis and traffics to the endoplasmic reti
   2671..2806    +  rep_origin     SV40 ori: SV40 origin of replication
   2832..3400    +  rep_origin     ori: high-copy-number ColE1/pMB1/pBR322/pUC origin of replication
   3433..3891    -  rep_origin     f1 ori (sequence partly withheld): f1 bacteriophage origin of replication; arrow indicates direction of (+) strand synthesis
   3879..4000    -  CDS            M13 gene IV (fragment) (sequence withheld): pIV; IV; phage assembly
   4101..4205    +  promoter       AmpR promoter: bla
   4206..5066    +  CDS            AmpR: β-lactamase; bla; confers resistance to ampicillin, carbenicillin, and related antibiotics
