[The description below was written by a language model from this plasmid's Addgene catalogue record and pLannotate feature annotations shown in this document.]
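Description:
pcDNA1-Tat is a mammalian expression plasmid of about 5.1 kb, built on the Invitrogen pcDNA1 backbone, that produces the HIV-1 trans-activating regulatory protein Tat. It is propagated in E. coli through a ColE1/pUC-type origin and selected with ampicillin via a bla (AmpR) cassette. The catalogue lists it as low copy even though the origin is annotated as a high-copy type. An f1 origin, with an adjoining M13 gene IV remnant, allows single-stranded DNA production. An SV40 origin permits episomal amplification in cells that supply large T antigen. Short polyomavirus VP1 and VP2 matches between the polyadenylation signal and the SV40 origin appear to be non-functional backbone sequence.

The expression unit consists of the CMV immediate early enhancer and promoter, followed by a very short sequence matching the HIV-1 5' LTR and a T7 promoter. The tat coding region follows and is annotated as a fragment of 216 nt, consistent with a shortened form of the protein rather than the full-length reference. A small vpu fragment lies immediately downstream and was probably carried over from the viral sequence used as the source. An inverted SP6 promoter flanks the far side of the insert. Transcript processing is provided by the SV40 small t intron and the SV40 poly(A) signal, and the surrounding small t and large T fragments, including the NLS annotation, belong to that SV40 segment and are not expressed tags.

According to the record, Tat is supplied from this plasmid in producer cells to make sgRNA packaging efficient, in the context of extracellular nanovesicles that deliver Cas9 protein and sgRNA. Tat normally boosts transcription from the HIV LTR, but the record does not state which companion construct it acts on. The depositor and sequencing-derived records differ by only a few nucleotides and share the same feature layout.
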