Addgene plasmid #138478: pcDNA1-Tat
Purpose: Expresses HIV Tat for efficient sgRNA packaging.
Depositing lab: Akitsu Hotta. Depositing organization: Kyoto University, Center for iPS Cell Research and Application. Publication: Extracellular nanovesicles for packaging of CRISPR-Cas9 protein and sgRNA to induce therapeutic exon skipping. Gee P, Lung MSY, Okuzaki Y, Sasakawa N, Iguchi T, Makita Y, Hozumi H, Miura Y, Yang LF, Iwasaki M, Wang XH, Waller MA, Shirai N, Abe YO, Fujita Y, Watanabe K, Kagita A, Iwabuchi KA, Yasuda M, Xu H, Noda T, Komano J, Sakurai H, Inukai N, Hotta A. Nat Commun. 2020 Mar 13;11(1):1334. doi: 10.1038/s41467-020-14957-y. PubMed 32170079.
Backbone
  Vector backbone: pcDNA1
  Backbone manufacturer: Invitrogen
  Vector type: Mammalian Expression
Growth in bacteria
  Bacterial resistance: Ampicillin, 100 μg/mL
  Growth temperature: 37°C
  Growth strain: DH5alpha
  Copy number: Low Copy
Gene/Insert
  Gene/Insert name: Tat (alt name: trans-activating regulatory protein)
  Species: HIV-1
Terms and licenses: Academic/Nonprofit Terms; Industry Terms: Not Available to Industry
How to cite: pcDNA1-Tat was a gift from Akitsu Hotta (Addgene plasmid # 138478 ; http://n2t.net/addgene:138478 ; RRID:Addgene_138478)
